>Addgene plasmid #149578 | pBbdCas9G(RBSmut)_arr2 | addgene full sequence | sequence record 308591 | Addgene NGS Result
TCATAAAAAATTTATTTGCTTTGTGAGCGGATAACAATTATAATAGATTCAATTGTGAGCGGATAACAAT
TTCACACAGAATTCATTAAAGAAGAGAAATTACATATGGATAAGAAATACTCAATAGGCTTAGCTATCGG
CACAAATAGCGTCGGATGGGCGGTGATCACTGATGAATATAAGGTTCCGTCTAAAAAGTTCAAGGTTCTG
GGAAATACAGACCGCCACAGTATCAAAAAAAATCTTATAGGGGCTCTTTTATTTGACAGTGGAGAGACAG
CGGAAGCGACTCGTCTCAAACGGACAGCTCGTAGAAGGTATACACGTCGGAAGAATCGTATTTGTTATCT
ACAGGAGATTTTTTCAAATGAGATGGCGAAAGTAGATGATAGTTTCTTTCATCGACTTGAAGAGTCTTTT
TTGGTGGAAGAAGACAAGAAGCATGAACGTCATCCTATTTTTGGAAATATAGTAGATGAAGTTGCTTATC
ATGAGAAATATCCAACTATCTATCATCTGCGAAAAAAATTGGTAGATTCTACTGATAAAGCGGATTTGCG
CTTAATCTATTTGGCCTTAGCGCATATGATTAAGTTTCGTGGTCATTTTTTGATTGAGGGAGATTTAAAT
CCTGATAATAGTGATGTGGACAAACTATTTATCCAGTTGGTACAAACCTACAATCAATTATTTGAAGAAA
ACCCTATTAACGCAAGTGGAGTAGATGCTAAAGCGATTCTTTCTGCACGATTGAGTAAATCAAGACGATT
AGAAAATCTCATTGCTCAGCTCCCCGGTGAGAAGAAAAATGGCTTATTTGGGAATCTCATTGCTTTGTCA
TTGGGTTTGACCCCTAATTTTAAATCAAATTTTGATTTGGCAGAAGATGCTAAATTACAGCTTTCAAAAG
ATACTTACGATGATGATTTAGATAATTTATTGGCGCAAATTGGAGATCAATATGCTGATTTGTTTTTGGC
AGCTAAGAATTTATCAGATGCTATTTTACTTTCAGATATCCTAAGAGTAAATACTGAAATAACTAAGGCT
CCCCTATCAGCTTCAATGATTAAACGCTACGATGAACATCATCAAGACTTGACTCTTTTAAAAGCTTTAG
TTCGACAACAACTTCCAGAAAAGTATAAAGAAATCTTTTTTGATCAATCAAAAAACGGATATGCAGGTTA
TATTGATGGGGGAGCTAGCCAAGAAGAATTTTATAAATTTATCAAACCAATTTTAGAAAAAATGGATGGT
ACTGAGGAATTATTGGTGAAACTAAATCGTGAAGATTTGCTGCGCAAGCAACGGACCTTTGACAACGGCT
CTATTCCCCATCAAATTCACTTGGGTGAGCTGCATGCTATTTTGAGAAGACAAGAAGACTTTTATCCATT
TTTAAAAGACAATCGTGAGAAGATTGAAAAAATCTTGACTTTTCGAATTCCTTATTATGTTGGTCCATTG
GCGCGTGGCAATAGTCGTTTTGCATGGATGACTCGGAAGTCTGAAGAAACAATTACCCCATGGAATTTTG
AAGAAGTTGTCGATAAAGGTGCTTCAGCTCAATCATTTATTGAACGCATGACAAACTTTGATAAAAATCT
TCCAAATGAAAAAGTACTACCAAAACATAGTTTGCTTTATGAGTATTTTACGGTTTATAACGAATTGACA
AAGGTCAAATATGTTACTGAAGGAATGCGAAAACCAGCATTTCTTTCAGGTGAACAGAAGAAAGCCATTG
TTGATTTACTCTTCAAAACAAATCGAAAAGTAACCGTTAAGCAATTAAAAGAAGATTATTTCAAAAAAAT
AGAATGTTTTGATAGTGTTGAAATTTCAGGAGTTGAAGATAGATTTAATGCTTCATTAGGTACCTACCAT
GATTTGCTAAAAATTATTAAAGATAAAGATTTTTTGGATAATGAAGAAAATGAAGATATCTTAGAGGATA
TTGTTTTAACATTGACCTTATTTGAAGATAGGGAGATGATTGAGGAAAGACTTAAAACATATGCTCACCT
CTTTGATGATAAGGTGATGAAACAGCTTAAACGTCGCCGTTATACTGGTTGGGGACGTTTGTCTCGAAAA
TTGATTAATGGTATTAGGGATAAGCAATCTGGCAAAACAATATTAGATTTTTTGAAATCAGATGGTTTTG
CCAATCGCAATTTTATGCAGCTGATCCATGATGATAGTTTGACATTTAAAGAAGACATTCAAAAAGCACA
AGTGTCTGGACAAGGCGATAGTTTACATGAACATATTGCAAATTTAGCTGGTAGCCCTGCTATTAAAAAA
GGTATTTTACAGACTGTAAAAGTTGTTGATGAATTGGTCAAAGTAATGGGGCGGCATAAGCCAGAAAATA
TCGTTATTGAAATGGCACGTGAAAATCAGACAACTCAAAAGGGCCAGAAAAATTCGCGAGAGCGTATGAA
ACGAATCGAAGAAGGTATCAAAGAATTAGGAAGTCAGATTCTTAAAGAGCATCCTGTTGAAAATACTCAA
TTGCAAAATGAAAAGCTCTATCTCTATTATCTCCAAAATGGAAGAGACATGTATGTGGACCAAGAATTAG
ATATTAATCGTTTAAGTGATTATGATGTCGATGCCATTGTTCCACAAAGTTTCCTTAAAGACGATTCAAT
AGACAATAAGGTCTTAACGCGTTCTGATAAAAATCGTGGTAAATCGGATAACGTTCCAAGTGAAGAAGTA
GTCAAAAAGATGAAAAACTATTGGAGACAACTTCTAAACGCCAAGTTAATCACTCAACGTAAGTTTGATA
ATTTAACGAAAGCTGAACGTGGAGGTTTGAGTGAACTTGATAAAGCTGGTTTTATCAAACGCCAATTGGT
TGAAACTCGCCAAATCACTAAGCATGTGGCACAAATTTTGGATAGTCGCATGAATACTAAATACGATGAA
AATGATAAACTTATTCGAGAGGTTAAAGTGATTACCTTAAAATCTAAATTAGTTTCTGACTTCCGAAAAG
ATTTCCAATTCTATAAAGTACGTGAGATTAACAATTACCATCATGCCCATGATGCGTATCTAAATGCCGT
CGTTGGAACTGCTTTGATTAAGAAATATCCAAAACTTGAATCGGAGTTTGTCTATGGTGATTATAAAGTT
TATGATGTTCGTAAAATGATTGCTAAGTCTGAGCAAGAAATAGGCAAAGCAACCGCAAAATATTTCTTTT
ACTCTAATATCATGAACTTCTTCAAAACAGAAATTACACTTGCAAATGGAGAGATTCGCAAACGCCCTCT
AATCGAAACTAATGGGGAAACTGGAGAAATTGTCTGGGATAAAGGGCGAGATTTTGCCACAGTGCGCAAA
GTATTGTCCATGCCCCAAGTCAATATTGTCAAGAAAACAGAAGTCCAGACAGGCGGATTCTCCAAGGAGT
CAATTTTACCAAAAAGAAATTCGGACAAGCTTATTGCTCGTAAAAAAGACTGGGATCCAAAAAAATATGG
TGGTTTTGATAGTCCAACGGTAGCTTATTCAGTCCTAGTGGTTGCTAAGGTGGAAAAAGGGAAATCGAAG
AAGTTAAAATCCGTTAAAGAGTTACTAGGGATCACAATTCTGGAAAGAAGTTCCTTTGAAAAAAATCCGA
TTGACTTTTTAGAAGCTAAAGGATATAAGGAAGTTAAAAAAGACTTAATCATTAAACTACCTAAATATAG
TCTTTTTGAGTTAGAAAACGGTCGTAAACGGATGCTGGCTAGTGCCGGAGAATTACAAAAAGGAAATGAG
CTGGCTCTGCCAAGCAAATATGTGAATTTTTTATATTTAGCTAGTCATTATGAAAAGTTGAAGGGTAGTC
CAGAAGATAACGAACAAAAACAATTGTTTGTGGAGCAGCATAAGCATTATTTAGATGAGATTATTGAGCA
AATCAGTGAATTTTCTAAGCGTGTTATTTTAGCAGATGCCAATTTAGATAAAGTTCTTAGTGCATATAAC
AAACATAGAGACAAACCAATACGTGAACAAGCAGAAAATATTATTCATTTATTTACGTTGACGAATCTTG
GAGCTCCCGCTGCTTTTAAATATTTTGATACAACAATTGATCGTAAACGATATACGTCTACAAAAGAAGT
TTTAGATGCCACTCTTATCCATCAATCCATCACTGGTCTTTATGAAACACGCATTGATTTGAGTCAGCTA
GGAGGTGACTAATAAAAGCTTGATCAGATCCCAGCTTTTTTTTGAAGTGCCTGGCAGTAAGTTGAAAAAA
TTTGAAATAAACTTGGACTATGTTAATAAAAAAATACAAATTAACGAACAAAAAGATTTGAATTATTATA
TAATTTAGTTAAAAGCAATTTTAAATGAGGGAGGTTTCCATATGTTACGCAGCAGCAACGATGTTACGCA
GCAGGGCAGTCGCCCTAAAACAAAGTTAGGTGGCTCAAGTATGGGCATCATTCGCACATGTAGGCTCGGC
CCTGACCAAGTCAAATCCATGCGGGCTGCTCTTGATCTTTTCGGTCGTGAGTTCGGAGACGTAGCCACCT
ACTCCCAACATCAGCCGGACTCCGATTACCTCGGGAACTTGCTCCGTAGTAAGACATTCATCGCGCTTGC
TGCCTTCGACCAAGAAGCGGTTGTTGGCGCTCTCGCGGCTTACGTTCTGCCCAAGTTTGAGCAGCCGCGT
AGTGAGATCTATATCTATGATCTCGCAGTCTCCGGCGAGCACCGGAGGCAGGGCATTGCCACCGCGCTCA
TCAATCTCCTCAAGCATGAGGCCAACGCGCTTGGTGCTTATGTGATCTACGTGCAAGCAGATTACGGTGA
CGATCCCGCAGTGGCTCTCTATACAAAGTTGGGCATACGGGAAGAAGTGATGCACTTTGATATCGACCCA
AGTACCGCCACCTAATGACGTCGCCGGAGCGGTCGAGTTCTGGACCGACCGGCTCGGGTTCTCATGACCA
AAATCCCTTAACGTGAGTTTTCGTTCCACTGAGCGTCAGACCCCGTAGAAAAGATCAAAGGATCTTCTTG
AGATCCTTTTTTTCTGCGCGTAATCTGCTGCTTGCAAACAAAAAAACCACCGCTACCAGCGGTGGTTTGT
TTGCCGGATCAAGAGCTACCAACTCTTTTTCCGAAGGTAACTGGCTTCAGCAGAGCGCAGATACCAAATA
CTGTTCTTCTAGTGTAGCCGTAGTTAGGCCACCACTTCAAGAACTCTGTAGCACCGCCTACATACCTCGC
TCTGCTAATCCTGTTACCAGTGGCTGCTGCCAGTGGCGATAAGTCGTGTCTTACCGGGTTGGACTCAAGA
CGATAGTTACCGGATAAGGCGCAGCGGTCGGGCTGAACGGGGGGTTCGTGCACACAGCCCAGCTTGGAGC
GAACGACCTACACCGAACTGAGATACCTACAGCGTGAGCTATGAGAAAGCGCCACGCTTCCCGAAGGGAG
AAAGGCGGACAGGTATCCGGTAAGCGGCAGGGTCGGAACAGGAGAGCGCACGAGGGAGCTTCCAGGGGGA
AACGCCTGGTATCTTTATAGTCCTGTCGGGTTTCGCCACCTCTGACTTGAGCGTCGATTTTTGTGATGCT
CGTCAGGGGGGCGGAGCCTATGGAAAAACGCCAGCAACGCGGCCTTTTTACGGTTCCTGGCCTTTTGCTG
GCCTTTTGCTCACATGTTCTTTCCTGCACTAGATCCCCGGCAAGTTCATCCTTAGGGTTTTCATATCTCT
TAAAAAGTCAATTTCTGCTTGATTAATTTCTTGTGGATTATTGTTTTTGCGGTTTTTCATTTTTTATCTC
CTTGAGTATTGAATTTTTTCTTATATATAAATATATAGCAAAAACTATTTTTGCCAACTTTTTTACAAAA
AATTTTTTATTAAAACACTTAGGGCTTTGCTAAATTCTCTTTTAAAAGAACTTAGTAAAGCCCTATGGAT
TTAAGAACTGATTATACTTACGTAGTAAAAATACTACAGATATTAATAGTATAGACCATATCAAAATCAT
AATCAATTTATATTTATCTAAAATTGTAGTCCATACAAAATACAAAAAAATTAGGTTTTTCTAAATTCTA
TTTTAAAAGAACTTAGTAACACCTAATCTCTAAATTACTTACAAAATTCTAAAATTAGATTTTTAGTTCT
TCATATTTCTTTAAAAGTTTTTTAAGAAAATCTTTTTGATTTTCAAAAATTTCATGCATCATAAAACTAG
TAAATTTGGATTTTTTTTTGTAAAAATCATAACTTTCTTGGGTTTTAAGTTGAAATCTTAATGGTTTTAT
TGGATTTTGCCTAGATTTTTTTAACGCCGGACTTTCTTTATCTTTTATAAAATTATAAGAATTTTTAATA
CCATTTTCTATTAAATAATCTTCTTTTATAAGCCCCTCTTGCAGTGCAGTTGCTAATCTTAAATACTTAT
ACGCTTGAGTTTTTGCTACATCAAAGTCTTTTATAAAATCAAGAAAAGTTTTATAACCATCAAATTTATA
ATATTGATTATCTTTTATTTCTTTTAAAATTTTAATATTTTCCACCCTGTGGAATATTTCTTTTTTGAAA
TTGTCATTTAACTTTTCCTTTAGTGTCTTGTAATAAGAAATTTTACTTTCATTAATCATTAAATTTTGTT
CAACATAAGTATCTATCTTTTTTGTTAAAACTTTAACAACACGTTTTTTTTCCATAAAAATTTTCCTTTA
TTTTTGCAACATTTTCCTTAATTGATATAATTGTTACTATTTTAGATTTTTTAATATCCACTTAAGAATT
AATCCCTCACTAGAATATTTTTTATTATAGAATTCATATACATGTTTTTCTAAATCTATAAATTTATCAA
CAATTGCTTTATTATAGGGTGTATCTATCTTTTCTTTTCTTAATAATCGTCTCATATTCTTTAAATAACA
ACAAACACTGCCGGTTTTAAACCTAAATTCTATGTAATATATTTTTGAAAAAGTATATACATTTTCAACC
CCGTTTATTTCATACTTTACAAAAACATTATTTATTGGTTTTCTATAACCATAGTAAATGCCTAAAAATT
TGTCCCCGTCTTTCATAGGATATAGATAAAGTTTTTGAATYTCTGATTTATCTAATAATTTTTCAAAAAA
AATTATACACCGCTTTTGTTTGTTACTAACTACTCTATGCAATGCCTTTAATATTTTTGTGTGATATATA
TTTTTATCACCTTTTTTTTCTTTCAGCAGGAAGATACTTTCTTTTGGAAATTTAATTTTTTGTTCATTTA
TTCTTGCAGCCTTAAGTCCGATTTTCATATTTAATCCTTATATAGCCTTTCTATTTAATTCTTTTAAACT
CAATAAACTTTTTTGGTTTTTCATTAGTTCTAATAATTCGCAATAATATGTGCAAAACACTTTATTGTAT
TCTATTTTCTTTTGGTTATTCAAATATTCTTTTATAATTGGCTTTAGAAGTTCAATATTTACTTCTTTTT
TTAGTTGTTCAATAAGGATATTGAAAATGTTTGTTTTTAAATCTTGATAATTTTGTTGAGAATTTTCTTT
TTTTCTTTCAATTGACTTCTCTAATTTACGCTTTATATTGTTTAAATCGCTATATTTATGACTTTCAATA
ATAAAATGAGGCTTAAATTTGTAATTTTCGTATATTTTTTGGAAACTTGTTTCTAATTGTTTAGAATTAT
ATTCATTTTTTTCAAATTCTTTTTGAGTGTTGCATAGAATTTCCTTTAATTTTTCTTGTTTTTCTTTCAT
ACAAGATTTAGTAAAATGTATATTTTTATTTTTTAGTAATTTAATTTCTATTATTTTTATGATTTTAAGT
ATTTTGATTATATTATCTTTATCAATATTTAAATTGAATAAAATTGTAAGAAAAATTGAAAGAATTTTTT
TACATAAAAAGTTACATTTATTGAAGTAATTTCTTACTTGATACTTTTCTATTTCATTAATCTTTCTTTC
TTCTTTTATATTATTTTTATTATTTAAACACTCCTTTAAATCTACACTCCCATTTTTAGTAAATCTATCT
TTAAGGCCCCTTGAAACTCTATTTTGAAATCTTAAATCTTTTTTTTCTTGAAAGTATTTATAGATTTTTT
GGTAACATTCTTTTTTTGAAAAATTAAGTTGATAGTATATTTCGGTCCCCAAATTTACCCCTAAGTGTTT
GTGATAATTAGTTGTGACTTTAAATTCTTTTTCTAATTTGTAAAGGTAATTTTGCAGTGTTTTTAGTTTA
ACGGGTGTTTGACTATTTCTTTTAAGGTTTTCATTAAAGTAATAGAGTATGTTTTTTTGTGTGTATTTCT
TATATGTTTTATTTATGTACGCTAGTGTTGAGATAAGGACTACTAATTTATACTGTAATTTATTGTAGCA
AGTTGTGGTTTTACTGGTTTTGTTTATATTAGATAAGTTTTCCATTTATAGCTCCTTGAATACCGGATTT
TTTATCTATAAAGTATATATATCACAATTTTGATTTAAAAGTAAATTCTTTTTTTAAAAATACAAAAATT
TTTTATAAATTATATAGACCATGATATTGTATTAATACTAATTGATTTTAATTTAAGGTTGAACTAAAAT
AAACATAGTTTTGTAGAAAATAATTTTTCATTATTTTGCTACTTGATATTGGATCGTAAAAATATTAGGG
CTTTACAAAGTTCTTTTAAAAGAGAATTTAGTAAAGCCCTAAGTCTTTTAATAAAAAATTTTTTGTAAAA
AAGTTGGCAAAAATAGTTTTTGCTATATATTTATATATAAGAAAAAATTCAATACTCAAGGAGATAAAAA
ATGGAAAACTTAAACAATAATCCACAAAAAATTAATCAAATAAATAAGCAAACTAATTTTATTGGTTTTG
AAAATTTTATAGAACTTGATAATCAAGTTAATCAAACTAAAGAAAAAAGTAAATTAAGTAAGATAGGTAA
GAAATTACCCGGAATAAGCAGTCAAGTCTAGTGCGGCCGCATGGCTTGTTATGACTGTTTTTTTGGGGTA
CAGTCTATGCCTCGGGCATCCAAGCAGCAAGCGCGTTACGCCGTGGGTCGATGTTTGATGTTATGGAGCA
GCAACGATGTTACGCAGCAGGGCAGTCGCCCTAAAACAAAGTTAAACATCATGAGGAGGTAACGTCATGG
TAAAAGATTGGATTCCTATTTCTCATGATAATTATAAACAAGTACAAGGACCATTTTATCATGGAACTAA
AGCTAATTTAGCAATTGGTGATTTACTAACTACAGGATTTATTTCTCATTTTGAAGATGGTCGAATTCTT
AAACATATTTATTTTTCAGCTTTAATGGAACCAGCAGTTTGGGGAGCTGAACTTGCTATGTCACTATCTG
GTCTTGAAGGTCGTGGTTATATATATATAGTTGAACCAACAGGACCATTTGAAGATGATCCAAATCTTAC
AAATAAAAAATTTCCTGGTAATCCAACACAATCTTATAGAACTTGTGAACCTTTAAGAATTGTTGGTGTT
GTTGAAGATTGGGAAGGACATCCTGTTGAATTAATAAGAGGAATGTTAGATTCATTAGAAGATTTAAAAC
GTCGTGGTTTACATGTTATTGAAGATTAACCTGGCGCGCCAAATAATGCCCGTGTCCCTGTTGAATAGGG
ACACGGTTTTTTAACAATTTTTTTATTCCTAGGCCTTAGTGGCCGGTACCCGGGGATCCTTATTACTGGC
CGCTTTCTAGCCTGGATACTTGTCTGGCTAGTTGCATTAGAGAGTCAGCTAGAGCCCTAGGGCTAGCTGT
TTGTGTATTCGGAGCCAGTGTAGTTTTTCTTTTTACTAACGATACGGGTAATAATTGATTGCCTTTTACA
GCCTGACCTTGAGACAATTGCAAAAGTCTGTCCACAGAGGTTTGACCTAATAATCTAAAATCTTGTTTGA
TAGTAGTAAGTGGAGGTATGTAGCAACTAGAATCTTCTGTATCATCATAACCCACAACTGAAATATCAGC
CCCAACTCTAAGTCCACTTTCAGTAATAGCTCGCATAGCTCCTAAAGCCATTTGATCATTAGCAACTAAC
ATAGCAGTAGGGACAATGCCTTCATTTAACATTTGCATTGTTTGCTGAAATCCTGACATAGCAGACCAAT
CTCCTTCTCTTTCTGCTATTGGTTGTATTTGATTTCTTGTTAAATACTTGTGCCATCCTGCTAATCTCAA
TCTGGCACTTACTGAACTTAAGGGACCTGCAAGTAGTGCAATTTGTTGATGGCCTAATGCAACAAGGTGT
TCAACTCCTAACCTTGTTCCATCTTCGTGAGAAAAAATTATAGAGTTTATTGGGGTTTGGTCCGACACAT
CCAAAAACAATGCTGGAACATTAGTACATGCTGCTTCAACTGCAATCGCATCTTGGTCATCAAGAGGATA
ATTAATTATAAGTCCACTAACACGTTGAGCTAATAAATTATGTACTGCTGCCTTACAAGCCTCTACACCT
GATCTCTCAACCATTGATACAACAACGCTTGCACCAAGTTGATCAGCTCTCGATTTAATTGCGGCTACAA
TTTGACTAGGCGCATGTAATGCAAGTGATGATGTGGCAACTCCAATTAAAAGTGATTGTTTCCCCGCAAG
TTGCTGAGCAACGCGATTTGGTATATAATTCAACTCTGCCATAGCTGCTTCAACCTTCTCTCTTGTTTTT
GCAGATACATGACTTGCTTGGTTCACAACTCTCGAAACCGTTTGGTAGCTAACCCCGGCATATTCAGCAA
CATCATACAAAGTAACAGGTTTCATGGATCATTCCTCCATGATAAAATTTAAATTTCTGACTTTGGCAAA
TCCTTTTGCCTGTTAAAAAGAATAGCACAAAAATTAAAAAAAAAGAAACGCAAATAGCAATAGCATTAAA
AATAATTATTATTATTTATTTCTTTGATTAAAATCAAAAGCCTTTAATGTATTTTCTTGATCTTTCATGC
GCTTAACGGTAAAATCCAAGGTATTAAGTTCACCTTCCACTTTTCTCTCTCTATCTTCTCTAGAAAA
Features (pLannotate 1.2.2; 10 found; start..end, strand, type, name):
      1..45      +  promoter       T5 promoter: bacteriophage T5 promoter for E. coli RNA polymerase, with embedded lac operator
     51..71      +  protein_bind   lac operator (fragment): The lac repressor binds to the lac operator to inhibit transcription in E. coli. This inhibition can be relieved by adding lactose or isopropyl-β-D-thiogalactopyranoside (IPTG). lac repressor encoded by lacI
    106..4210    +  CDS            dCas9 (fragment): catalytically dead mutant of the Cas9 endonuclease from the Streptococcus pyogenes Type II CRISPR/Cas system RNA-guided DNA-binding protein that lacks endonuclease activity due to the D10A mutation in the RuvC catalytic domain and the H840A mutation in the HNH catalytic domain
   4220..4345    +  CDS            hslU (fragment): HSLU_BORBU - Protein inferred from homology: Swiss-Prot protein existence level 3. ATPase subunit of a proteasome-like degradation complex; this subunit has chaperone activity. The binding of ATP and its subsequent hydrolysis by HslU are essential for unfolding of protein substrates subsequently hydrolyzed by HslV. HslU recognizes the N-terminal part of its protein substrates and unfolds these before they are guided to HslV for hydrolysis. From Borrelia burgdorferi (strain ATCC 35210 / B31 / CIP 102532 / DSM 4680).
   4382..4915    +  CDS            GmR: gentamycin acetyltransferase; aacC1; confers resistance to gentamycin
   4917..4963    +  CDS            BleoR (fragment): antibiotic-binding protein; Sh ble from Streptoalloteichus hindustanus; confers resistance to bleomycin, phleomycin, and Zeocin™
   5038..5626    +  rep_origin     ori: high-copy-number ColE1/pMB1/pBR322/pUC origin of replication
   9094..9168    +  ncRNA          AAC AAD leader: Accession: RF02912 - putative aminoglycoside riboswitch / attI site
   9726..10805   -  CDS            lacI: LACI_ECOLI - Experimental evidence at protein level: Swiss-Prot protein existence level 1. Repressor of the lactose operon. Binds allolactose as an inducer. From Escherichia coli (strain K12).
  10935..11039   -  CDS            fliD (fragment): FLID_BORBU - Protein inferred from homology: Swiss-Prot protein existence level 3. Required for the morphogenesis and for the elongation of the flagellar filament by facilitating polymerization of the flagellin monomers at the tip of growing filament. Forms a capping structure, which prevents flagellin subunits (transported through the central channel of the flagellum) from leaking out without polymerization at the distal end (By similarity). From Borrelia burgdorferi (strain ATCC 35210 / B31 / CIP 102532 / DSM 4680).
