[The description below was written by a language model from this plasmid's Addgene catalogue record and pLannotate feature annotations shown in this document.]
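Description:
pBbdCas9G(RBSmut)_arr2 is an 11,057-nt all-in-one CRISPR interference vector for the Lyme disease spirochete Borrelia burgdorferi. It was deposited as an empty parental backbone into which guide RNA cassettes are cloned. It is maintained in E. coli through a high-copy ColE1/pUC-type origin and selected with gentamicin via the aacC1 gentamicin acetyltransferase gene. The catalogue also lists rifampicin as a selectable marker, matching the arr2 gene named among the backbone modifications. arr2 is not called in the automated annotation, although an aminoglycoside-cassette leader/attI-type element is detected in the otherwise unannotated region. That stretch of roughly 3.5 kb between the origin and this element has no features assigned. The record therefore does not identify the elements that would support replication in Borrelia, nor the guide RNA cloning site.

The core payload is catalytically dead Streptococcus pyogenes Cas9 (D10A/H840A), which binds DNA under guide RNA direction without cutting and so blocks transcription of the targeted gene. It is driven by a T5 promoter with lac operators, corresponding to the PpQE30 promoter listed in the catalogue. A lacI repressor gene is encoded on the opposite strand, making dCas9 expression IPTG-inducible. The catalogue also lists the PflaB promoter. The short Borrelia-derived fragments annotated as hslU and fliD lie immediately upstream of the gentamicin marker and lacI, and probably reflect native Borrelia promoter regions rather than coding inserts, though the record does not say which promoter drives which gene. The "RBSmut" designation indicates an altered ribosome binding site, presumably affecting dCas9 translation, but the fields do not describe it. The short BleoR fragment appears to be a cloning remnant.

Once a guide is added, derivatives of this plasmid are used for selective, inducible downregulation of B. burgdorferi genes.
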