Addgene plasmid #149578: pBbdCas9G(RBSmut)_arr2
Purpose: (Empty Backbone) parental, all-in-one CRISPRi vector for B. burgdorferi, parental for gRNA cloning
Depositing lab: Christine Jacobs-Wagner. Depositing organization: Stanford University. Publication: A CRISPR interference platform for selective downregulation of gene expression in Borrelia burgdorferi. Takacs CN, Scott M, Chang Y, Kloos ZA, Irnov I, Rosa PA, Liu J, Jacobs-Wagner C. Appl Environ Microbiol. 2020 Nov 30. pii: AEM.02519-20. doi: 10.1128/AEM.02519-20. PubMed 33257311.
Backbone
  Vector backbone: pBbdCas9G(RBSmut)
  Backbone manufacturer: CJW lab
  Modifications to backbone: dCas9, lacI, arr2
  Vector type: Bacterial Expression, CRISPR
  Selectable markers: Rifampicin
Growth in bacteria
  Bacterial resistance: Gentamicin, 10 μg/mL
  Growth temperature: 30°C
  Growth strain: NEB 5-alpha F' Iq
  Copy number: High Copy
Gene/Insert
  Gene/Insert name: None
  Promoter: PflaB, PpQE30
  Cloning method: Restriction Enzyme; 5′ cloning site Unknown (unknown if destroyed); 3′ cloning site Unknown (unknown if destroyed)
  Sequencing primers: 5′ Unknown
Terms and licenses: Academic/Nonprofit Terms; Industry Terms: Not Available to Industry
How to cite: pBbdCas9G(RBSmut)_arr2 was a gift from Christine Jacobs-Wagner (Addgene plasmid # 149578 ; http://n2t.net/addgene:149578 ; RRID:Addgene_149578)
